Addgene plasmid #185427: LDB221
Purpose: Bacterial expression of Nup1 C-terminal residues 777-1076 as GST fusion
Depositing lab: Ken Belanger & Laura Davis. Depositing organization: Duke University. Publication: Using affinity chromatography to investigate novel protein-protein interactions in an undergraduate cell and molecular biology lab course. Belanger KD. CBE Life Sci Educ. 2009 Fall;8(3):214-25. doi: 10.1187/cbe.09-03-0019. PubMed 19723816.
Backbone
  Vector backbone: pGEX-2TK
  Vector type: Bacterial Expression
Growth in bacteria
  Bacterial resistance: Ampicillin, 100 μg/mL
  Growth temperature: 37°C
  Growth strain: DH5alpha
  Copy number: High Copy
Gene/Insert
  Gene/Insert name: NUP1
  Species: S. cerevisiae (budding yeast)
  Mutation: Nup1 C-terminal residues 777-1076
  Tag / fusion protein: GST (N terminal on backbone)
  Cloning method: Restriction Enzyme; 5′ cloning site unknown (unknown if destroyed)
Terms and licenses: Academic/Nonprofit Terms; Industry Terms: Not Available to Industry
How to cite: LDB221 was a gift from Ken Belanger & Laura Davis (Addgene plasmid # 185427 ; http://n2t.net/addgene:185427 ; RRID:Addgene_185427)
