[The description below was written by a language model from this plasmid's Addgene catalogue record and pLannotate feature annotations shown in this document.]
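Description:
LDB221 is a bacterial expression plasmid built on the pGEX-2TK backbone that produces the C-terminal portion of the Saccharomyces cerevisiae nucleoporin Nup1 (residues 777-1076) as a fusion to glutathione S-transferase. The sequenced plasmid is about 5.9 kb. It replicates in E. coli from a ColE1/pMB1-type origin, recorded as high copy, and is selected with ampicillin through the β-lactamase gene and its own promoter. Short remnants of pBR322-derived sequences (rop and bom fragments), a lacZα segment with its lac promoter and operator, and a small E. coli yciV/trpH fragment are also annotated. These are backbone leftovers rather than functional parts of the expression design.

The expression cassette consists of the strong hybrid tac promoter followed by a lac operator, driving the Schistosoma japonicum GST coding sequence. After a short linker region, the 900 bp NUP1 fragment follows on the same strand, which matches the 300 residues described in the record. The plasmid carries its own lacI gene, so the lac repressor keeps the tac promoter off until it is induced with IPTG. GST sits at the N terminus of the fusion and allows it to be captured on glutathione resin. The restriction sites used to insert the NUP1 fragment are not recorded. Nup1 is an FG-repeat component of the nuclear pore complex that serves as a docking site for nuclear transport factors. The associated publication indicates that the immobilised GST-Nup1 fusion is used in affinity chromatography to look for protein-protein interactions, in the setting of an undergraduate cell and molecular biology laboratory course.
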