Features (pLannotate 1.2.2; 17 found; start..end, strand, type, name):
    183..211     +  promoter       tac promoter: strong E. coli promoter; hybrid between the trp and lac UV5 promoters
    219..235     +  protein_bind   lac operator: The lac repressor binds to the lac operator to inhibit transcription in E. coli. This inhibition can be relieved by adding lactose or isopropyl-β-D-thiogalactopyranoside (IPTG). lac repressor encoded by lacI
    258..911     +  CDS            GST26_SCHJA: Experimental evidence at protein level: Swiss-Prot protein existence level 1. GST isoenzymes appear to play a central role in the parasite detoxification system. Other functions are also suspected including a role in increasing the solubility of haematin in the parasite gut. From Schistosoma japonicum (Blood fluke).
    954..1853    +  CDS            NUP1 (fragment): NUP1_YEAST - Experimental evidence at protein level: Swiss-Prot protein existence level 1. Functions as a component of the nuclear pore complex (NPC). NPC components, collectively referred to as nucleoporins (NUPs), can play the role of both NPC structural components and of docking or interaction partners for transiently associated nuclear transport factors. Active directional transport is assured by both, a Phe-Gly (FG) repeat affinity gradient for these transport factors across the NPC and a transport cofactor concentration gradient across the nuclear envelope (GSP1 and GSP2 GTPases associat
   1915..1954    +  CDS            rop (fragment): Rop protein, which maintains plasmids at low copy number; rop
   2056..2096    +  misc_feature   bom (fragment): basis of mobility region from pBR322
   2201..2305    +  promoter       AmpR promoter: bla
   2306..3166    +  CDS            AmpR: β-lactamase; bla; confers resistance to ampicillin, carbenicillin, and related antibiotics
   3337..3925    +  rep_origin     ori: high-copy-number ColE1/pMB1/pBR322/pUC origin of replication
   4111..4162    -  misc_feature   bom (fragment): basis of mobility region from pBR322
   4169..4246    +  promoter       lacI promoter: lacI
   4247..5329    +  CDS            lacI: lac repressor; lacI; The lac repressor binds to the lac operator to inhibit transcription in E. coli. This inhibition can be relieved by adding lactose or isopropyl-β-D-thiogalactopyranoside (IPTG).
   5342..5363    +  protein_bind   CAP binding site: CAP binding activates transcription in the presence of cAMP. E. coli catabolite activator protein
   5378..5408    +  promoter       lac promoter: promoter for the E. coli lac operon
   5416..5432    +  protein_bind   lac operator: The lac repressor binds to the lac operator to inhibit transcription in E. coli. This inhibition can be relieved by adding lactose or isopropyl-β-D-thiogalactopyranoside (IPTG). lac repressor encoded by lacI
   5452..5625    +  CDS            lacZα: LacZα fragment of β-galactosidase; lacZ fragment
   5889..107     -  CDS            yciV (fragment) (across the origin): RNAAM_ECOLI - Also known as trpH From Escherichia coli (strain K12).
>Addgene plasmid #185427 | LDB221 | addgene full sequence | sequence record 367570 | Addgene NGS Result
AGCTTATCGACTGCACGGTGCACCAATGCTTCTGGCGTCAGGCAGCCATCGGAAGCTGTGGTATGGCTGT
GCAGGTCGTAAATCACTGCATAATTCGTGTCGCTCAAGGCGCACTCCCGTTCTGGATAATGTTTTTTGCG
CCGACATCATAACGGTTCTGGCAAATATTCTGAAATGAGCTGTTGACAATTAATCATCGGCTCGTATAAT
GTGTGGAATTGTGAGCGGATAACAATTTCACACAGGAAACAGTATTCATGTCCCCTATACTAGGTTATTG
GAAAATTAAGGGCCTTGTGCAACCCACTCGACTTCTTTTGGAATATCTTGAAGAAAAATATGAAGAGCAT
TTGTATGAGCGCGATGAAGGTGATAAATGGCGAAACAAAAAGTTTGAATTGGGTTTGGAGTTTCCCAATC
TTCCTTATTATATTGATGGTGATGTTAAATTAACACAGTCTATGGCCATCATACGTTATATAGCTGACAA
GCACAACATGTTGGGTGGTTGTCCAAAAGAGCGTGCAGAGATTTCAATGCTTGAAGGAGCGGTTTTGGAT
ATTAGATACGGTGTTTCGAGAATTGCATATAGTAAAGACTTTGAAACTCTCAAAGTTGATTTTCTTAGCA
AGCTACCTGAAATGCTGAAAATGTTCGAAGATCGTTTATGTCATAAAACATATTTAAATGGTGATCATGT
AACCCATCCTGACTTCATGTTGTATGACGCTCTTGATGTTGTTTTATACATGGACCCAATGTGCCTGGAT
GCGTTCCCAAAATTAGTTTGTTTTAAAAAACGTATTGAAGCTATCCCACAAATTGATAAGTACTTGAAAT
CCAGCAAGTATATAGCATGGCCTTTGCAGGGCTGGCAAGCCACGTTTGGTGGTGGCGACCATCCTCCAAA
ATCGGATCTGGTTCCGCGTGGATCTCGTCGTGCATCTGTTGGATCCTCAACGCCGATTCCTGTCTTGGGT
AAGCCAACAGACGCTACTGGTAATACAACATCTAAATCTGCATTTTCATTCGGTACTGCTAACACCAATG
GTACCAATGCCTCAGCAAACTCCACATCATTCTCGTTTAACGCCCCTGCTACTGGTAACGGCACAACTAC
TACTTCCAATACCTCAGGAACCAATATAGCGGGTACATTTAACGTAGGAAAACCGGATCAAAGTATCGCT
AGTGGCAATACGAATGGAGCGGGCTCGGCATTTGGCTTTTCGAGCTCAGGAACAGCAGCAACTGGTGCAG
CTTCTAATCAATCTTCATTTAATTTTGGAAACAATGGTGCAGGGGGTCTCAATCCTTTTACATCAGCAAC
TTCGTCAACTAATGCTAATGCTGGTTTATTCAATAAACCTCCTTCCACGAATGCACAAAATGTCAATGTT
CCCTCTGCTTTTAATTTTACGGGAAATAATTCAACGCCTGGTGGCGGCTCTGTATTTAATATGAACGGCA
ACACTAATGCTAATACGGTGTTTGCCGGCTCTAATAACCAACCACATCAATCGCAAACCCCATCTTTCAA
TACAAACAGCTCATTCACGCCATCAACAGTTCCTAATATTAATTTTAGCGGATTGAATGGCGGAATTACT
AATACCGCGACCAATGCATTAAGGCCAAGTGATATATTTGGTGCGAATGCTGCCTCTGGTTCCAATTCAA
ACGTAACAAATCCATCATCCATTTTTGGGGGGGCAGGTGGTGTGCCGACAACTTCTTTTGGGCAGCCGCA
GTCAGCCCCTAATCAGATGGGGATGGGAACAAATAATGGCATGAGCATGGGCGGTGGTGTTATGGCGAAC
AGAAAGATTGCAAGAATGAGGCACTCTAAAAGGTAAATATCGGTTATGTAATTAGGTATTGTGTTGTAGG
AATTCATCGTGACTGACTGACGATCTGCCTCGCGCGTTTCGGTGATGACGGTGAAAACCTCTGACACATG
CAGCTCCCGGAGACGGTCACAGCTTGTCTGTAAGCGGATGCCGGGAGCAGACAAGCCCGTCAGGGCGCGT
CAGCGGGTGTTGGCGGGTGTCGGGGCGCAGCCATGACCCAGTCACGTAGCGATAGCGGAGTGTATAATTC
TTGAAGACGAAAGGGCCTCGTGATACGCCTATTTTTATAGGTTAATGTCATGATAATAATGGTTTCTTAG
ACGTCAGGTGGCACTTTTCGGGGAAATGTGCGCGGAACCCCTATTTGTTTATTTTTCTAAATACATTCAA
ATATGTATCCGCTCATGAGACAATAACCCTGATAAATGCTTCAATAATATTGAAAAAGGAAGAGTATGAG
TATTCAACATTTCCGTGTCGCCCTTATTCCCTTTTTTGCGGCATTTTGCCTTCCTGTTTTTGCTCACCCA
GAAACGCTGGTGAAAGTAAAAGATGCTGAAGATCAGTTGGGTGCACGAGTGGGTTACATCGAACTGGATC
TCAACAGCGGTAAGATCCTTGAGAGTTTTCGCCCCGAAGAACGTTTTCCAATGATGAGCACTTTTAAAGT
TCTGCTATGTGGCGCGGTATTATCCCGTGTTGACGCCGGGCAAGAGCAACTCGGTCGCCGCATACACTAT
TCTCAGAATGACTTGGTTGAGTACTCACCAGTCACAGAAAAGCATCTTACGGATGGCATGACAGTAAGAG
AATTATGCAGTGCTGCCATAACCATGAGTGATAACACTGCGGCCAACTTACTTCTGACAACGATCGGAGG
ACCGAAGGAGCTAACCGCTTTTTTGCACAACATGGGGGATCATGTAACTCGCCTTGATCGTTGGGAACCG
GAGCTGAATGAAGCCATACCAAACGACGAGCGTGACACCACGATGCCTGCAGCAATGGCAACAACGTTGC
GCAAACTATTAACTGGCGAACTACTTACTCTAGCTTCCCGGCAACAATTAATAGACTGGATGGAGGCGGA
TAAAGTTGCAGGACCACTTCTGCGCTCGGCCCTTCCGGCTGGCTGGTTTATTGCTGATAAATCTGGAGCC
GGTGAGCGTGGGTCTCGCGGTATCATTGCAGCACTGGGGCCAGATGGTAAGCCCTCCCGTATCGTAGTTA
TCTACACGACGGGGAGTCAGGCAACTATGGATGAACGAAATAGACAGATCGCTGAGATAGGTGCCTCACT
GATTAAGCATTGGTAACTGTCAGACCAAGTTTACTCATATATACTTTAGATTGATTTAAAACTTCATTTT
TAATTTAAAAGGATCTAGGTGAAGATCCTTTTTGATAATCTCATGACCAAAATCCCTTAACGTGAGTTTT
CGTTCCACTGAGCGTCAGACCCCGTAGAAAAGATCAAAGGATCTTCTTGAGATCCTTTTTTTCTGCGCGT
AATCTGCTGCTTGCAAACAAAAAAACCACCGCTACCAGCGGTGGTTTGTTTGCCGGATCAAGAGCTACCA
ACTCTTTTTCCGAAGGTAACTGGCTTCAGCAGAGCGCAGATACCAAATACTGTCCTTCTAGTGTAGCCGT
AGTTAGGCCACCACTTCAAGAACTCTGTAGCACCGCCTACATACCTCGCTCTGCTAATCCTGTTACCAGT
GGCTGCTGCCAGTGGCGATAAGTCGTGTCTTACCGGGTTGGACTCAAGACGATAGTTACCGGATAAGGCG
CAGCGGTCGGGCTGAACGGGGGGTTCGTGCACACAGCCCAGCTTGGAGCGAACGACCTACACCGAACTGA
GATACCTACAGCGTGAGCTATGAGAAAGCGCCACGCTTCCCGAAGGGAGAAAGGCGGACAGGTATCCGGT
AAGCGGCAGGGTCGGAACAGGAGAGCGCACGAGGGAGCTTCCAGGGGGAAACGCCTGGTATCTTTATAGT
CCTGTCGGGTTTCGCCACCTCTGACTTGAGCGTCGATTTTTGTGATGCTCGTCAGGGGGGCGGAGCCTAT
GGAAAAACGCCAGCAACGCGGCCTTTTTACGGTTCCTGGCCTTTTGCTGGCCTTTTGCTCACATGTTCTT
TCCTGCGTTATCCCCTGATTCTGTGGATAACCGTATTACCGCCTTTGAGTGAGCTGATACCGCTCGCCGC
AGCCGAACGACCGAGCGCAGCGAGTCAGTGAGCGAGGAAGCGGAAGAGCGCCTGATGCGGTATTTTCTCC
TTACGCATCTGTGCGGTATTTCACACCGCATAAATTCCGACACCATCGAATGGCGCAAAACCTTTCGCGG
TATGGCATGATAGCGCCCGGAAGAGAGTCAATTCAGGGTGGTGAATGTGAAACCAGTAACGTTATACGAT
GTCGCAGAGTATGCCGGTGTCTCTTATCAGACCGTTTCCCGCGTGGTGAACCAGGCCAGCCACGTTTCTG
CGAAAACGCGGGAAAAAGTGGAAGCGGCGATGGCGGAGCTGAATTACATTCCCAACCGCGTGGCACAACA
ACTGGCGGGCAAACAGTCGTTGCTGATTGGCGTTGCCACCTCCAGTCTGGCCCTGCACGCGCCGTCGCAA
ATTGTCGCGGCGATTAAATCTCGCGCCGATCAACTGGGTGCCAGCGTGGTGGTGTCGATGGTAGAACGAA
GCGGCGTCGAAGCCTGTAAAGCGGCGGTGCACAATCTTCTCGCGCAACGCGTCAGTGGGCTGATCATTAA
CTATCCGCTGGATGACCAGGATGCCATTGCTGTGGAAGCTGCCTGCACTAATGTTCCGGCGTTATTTCTT
GATGTCTCTGACCAGACACCCATCAACAGTATTATTTTCTCCCATGAAGACGGTACGCGACTGGGCGTGG
AGCATCTGGTCGCATTGGGTCACCAGCAAATCGCGCTGTTAGCGGGCCCATTAAGTTCTGTCTCGGCGCG
TCTGCGTCTGGCTGGCTGGCATAAATATCTCACTCGCAATCAAATTCAGCCGATAGCGGAACGGGAAGGC
GACTGGAGTGCCATGTCCGGTTTTCAACAAACCATGCAAATGCTGAATGAGGGCATCGTTCCCACTGCGA
TGCTGGTTGCCAACGATCAGATGGCGCTGGGCGCAATGCGCGCCATTACCGAGTCCGGGCTGCGCGTTGG
TGCGGATATCTCGGTAGTGGGATACGACGATACCGAAGACAGCTCATGTTATATCCCGCCGTTAACCACC
ATCAAACAGGATTTTCGCCTGCTGGGGCAAACCAGCGTGGACCGCTTGCTGCAACTCTCTCAGGGCCAGG
CGGTGAAGGGCAATCAGCTGTTGCCCGTCTCACTGGTGAAAAGAAAAACCACCCTGGCGCCCAATACGCA
AACCGCCTCTCCCCGCGCGTTGGCCGATTCATTAATGCAGCTGGCACGACAGGTTTCCCGACTGGAAAGC
GGGCAGTGAGCGCAACGCAATTAATGTAAGTTAGCTCACTCATTAGGCACCCCAGGCTTTACACTTTATG
CTTCCGGCTCGTATGTTGTGTGGAATTGTGAGCGGATAACAATTTCACACAGGAAACAGCTATGACCATG
ATTACGGATTCACTGGCCGTCGTTTTACAACGTCGTGACTGGGAAAACCCTGGCGTTACCCAACTTAATC
GCCTTGCAGCACATCCCCCTTTCGCCAGCTGGCGTAATAGCGAAGAGGCCCGCACCGATCGCCCTTCCCA
ACAGTTGCGCAGCCTGAATGGCGAATGGCGCTTTGCCTGGTTTCCGGCACCAGAAGCGGTGCCGGAAAGC
TGGCTGGAGTGCGATCTTCCTGAGGCCGATACTGTCGTCGTCCCCTCAAACTGGCAGATGCACGGTTACG
ATGCGCCCATCTACACCAACGTGACCTATCCCATTACGGTCAATCCGCCGTTTGTTCCCACGGAGAATCC
GACGGGTTGTTACTCGCTCACATTTAATGTTGATGAAAGCTGGCTACAGGAAGGCCAGACGCGAATTATT
TTTGATGGCGTTGGAATT
